>Addgene plasmid #71640 | pJK687 | depositor full sequence | sequence record 131661 | pJK687 sequence 4137 bps
TGGCGAATGGG
[124 nt withheld, positions 12-135]
C
[91 nt withheld, positions 137-227]
A
[49 nt withheld, positions 229-277]
CCTTTGACGTTGGAGTCCACGTTCTTT
[37 nt withheld, positions 305-341]
ACCCTATCTCGGTCTATTCTTTTGATTTATAAGGGATTTTGCCGATTTCGGCCTATTGGTTAAAAAATGA
GCTGATTTAACAAAAATTTAACGCGAATTTTAACAAAATATTAACGTTTACAATTTCAGGTGGCACTTTT
CGGGGAAATGTGCGCGGAACCCCTATTTGTTTATTTTTCTAAATACATTCAAATATGTATCCGCTCATGA
GACAATAACCCTGATAAATGCTTCAATAATATTGAAAAAGGAAGAGTATGAGTATTCAACATTTCCGTGT
CGCCCTTATTCCCTTTTTTGCGGCATTTTGCCTTCCTGTTTTTGCTCACCCAGAAACGCTGGTGAAAGTA
AAAGATGCTGAAGATCAGTTGGGTGCACGAGTGGGTTACATCGAACTGGATCTCAACAGCGGTAAGATCC
TTGAGAGTTTTCGCCCCGAAGAACGTTTTCCAATGATGAGCACTTTTAAAGTTCTGCTATGTGGCGCGGT
ATTATCCCGTATTGACGCCGGGCAAGAGCAACTCGGTCGCCGCATACACTATTCTCAGAATGACTTGGTT
GAGTACTCACCAGTCACAGAAAAGCATCTTACGGATGGCATGACAGTAAGAGAATTATGCAGTGCTGCCA
TAACCATGAGTGATAACACTGCGGCCAACTTACTTCTGACAACGATCGGAGGACCGAAGGAGCTAACCGC
TTTTTTGCACAACATGGGGGATCATGTAACTCGCCTTGATCGTTGGGAACCGGAGCTGAATGAAGCCATA
CCAAACGACGAGCGTGACACCACGATGCCTGCAGCAATGGCAACAACGTTGCGCAAACTATTAACTGGCG
AACTACTTACTCTAGCTTCCCGGCAACAATTAATAGACTGGATGGAGGCGGATAAAGTTGCAGGACCACT
TCTGCGCTCGGCCCTTCCGGCTGGCTGGTTTATTGCTGATAAATCTGGAGCCGGTGAGCGTGGGTCTCGC
GGTATCATTGCAGCACTGGGGCCAGATGGTAAGCCCTCCCGTATCGTAGTTATCTACACGACGGGGAGTC
AGGCAACTATGGATGAACGAAATAGACAGATCGCTGAGATAGGTGCCTCACTGATTAAGCATTGGTAACT
GTCAGACCAAGTTTACTCATATATACTTTAGATTGATTTAAAACTTCATTTTTAATTTAAAAGGATCTAG
GTGAAGATCCTTTTTGATAATCTCATGACCAAAATCCCTTAACGTGAGTTTTCGTTCCACTGAGCGTCAG
ACCCCGTAGAAAAGATCAAAGGATCTTCTTGAGATCCTTTTTTTCTGCGCGTAATCTGCTGCTTGCAAAC
AAAAAAACCACCGCTACCAGCGGTGGTTTGTTTGCCGGATCAAGAGCTACCAACTCTTTTTCCGAAGGTA
ACTGGCTTCAGCAGAGCGCAGATACCAAATACTGTCCTTCTAGTGTAGCCGTAGTTAGGCCACCACTTCA
AGAACTCTGTAGCACCGCCTACATACCTCGCTCTGCTAATCCTGTTACCAGTGGCTGCTGCCAGTGGCGA
TAAGTCGTGTCTTACCGGGTTGGACTCAAGACGATAGTTACCGGATAAGGCGCAGCGGTCGGGCTGAACG
GGGGGTTCGTGCACACAGCCCAGCTTGGAGCGAACGACCTACACCGAACTGAGATACCTACAGCGTGAGC
TATGAGAAAGCGCCACGCTTCCCGAAGGGAGAAAGGCGGACAGGTATCCGGTAAGCGGCAGGGTCGGAAC
AGGAGAGCGCACGAGGGAGCTTCCAGGGGGAAACGCCTGGTATCTTTATAGTCCTGTCGGGTTTCGCCAC
CTCTGACTTGAGCGTCGATTTTTGTGATGCTCGTCAGGGGGGCGGAGCCTATGGAAAAACGCCAGCAACG
CGGCCTTTTTACGGTTCCTGGCCTTTTGCTGGCCTTTTGCTCACATGTTCTTTCCTGCGTTATCCCCTGA
TTCTGTGGATAACCGTATTACCGCCTTTGAGTGAGCTGATACCGCTCGCCGCAGCCGAACGACCGAGCGC
AGCGAGTCAGTGAGCGAGGAAGCGGAAGAGCGCCTGATGCGGTATTTTCTCCTTACGCATCTGTGCGGTA
TTTCACACCGCATATATGGTGCACTCTCAGTACAATCTGCTCTGATGCCGCATAGTTAAGCCAGTATACA
CTCCGCTATCGCTACGTGACTGGGTCATGGCTGCGCCCCGACACCCGCCAACACCCGCTGACGCGCCCTG
ACGGGCTTGTCTGCTCCCGGCATCCGCTTACAGACAAGCTGTGACCGTCTCCGGGAGCTGCATGTGTCAG
AGGTTTTCACCGTCATCACCGAAACGCGCGAGGCAGCTGCGGTAAAGCTCATCAGCGTGGTCGTGAAGCG
ATTCACAGATGTCTGCCTGTTCATCCGCGTCCAGCTCGTTGAGTTTCTCCAGAAGCGTTAATGTCTGGCT
TCTGATAAAGCGGGCCATGTTAAGGGCGGTTTTTTCCTGTTTGGTCACTGATGCCTCCGTGTAAGGGGGA
TTTCTGTTCATGGGGGTAATGATACCGATGAAACGAGAGAGGATGCTCACGATACGGGTTACTGATGATG
AACATGCCCGGTTACTGGAACGTTGTGAGGGTAAACAACTGGCGGTATGGATGCGGCGGGACCAGAGAAA
AATCACTCAGGGTCAATGCCAGCGCTTCGTTAATACAGATGTAGGTGTTCCACAGGGTAGCCAGCAGCAT
CCTGCGATGCAGATCCGGAACATAATGGTGCAGGGCGCTGACTTCCGCGTTTCCAGACTTTACGAAACAC
GGAAACCGAAGACCATTCATGTTGTTGCTCAGGTCGCAGACGTTTTGCAGCAGCAGTCGCTTCACGTTCG
CTCGCGTATCGGTGATTCATTCTGCTAACCAGTAAGGCAACCCCGCCAGCCTAGCCGGGTCCTCAACGAC
AGGAGCACGATCATGCGCACCCGTGGCCAGGACCCAACGCTGCCCGAGATCTCGATCCCGCGAAATTAAT
ACGACTCACTATAGGGAGACCACAACGGTTTCCCTCTAGAAATAATTTTGTTTAACTTTAAGAAGGAGAT
ATACATATGCGTCCGCTGGTGATTATCCTTATGGGCAGCAGTTCAGATATGGGTCACGCCGAGAAAATTG
CGTCTGAATTGAAAACTTTTGGTATTGAGTATGCCATTCGCATCGGCTCCGCGCACATGACAGCTGAGCA
TGTAGTGTCTATGCTGAAAGAATATGAAGCTTTGGACCGTCCTAAACTGTACATCACGATCGCTGGGCGT
AGTAACGCTTTATCAGGCTTTGTTGATGGCTTCGTCAAAGGTGCAACCATTGCCTGCCCACCGCCAAGCG
ATAGCTTCGCCGGCGCCGACATTTATTCTTCGTTACGGATGCCGAGCGGGATTAGTCCGGCACTGGTTCT
TGAACCGAAAAATGCGGCACTCCTGGCGGCTCGTATTTTTTCACTGTACGATAAAGAAATCGCAGATTCG
GTCAAATCCTATATGGAATCCAATGCGCAGAAAATTATCGAAGACGATTCGAAACTGAAACGCTGAATTC
AGCGTTTCAGTTTCTTGTCGACGGAGCTCGAATTCGAGCTCCGTCGACAAGCTTGCGGCCGCACTCGAGC
ACCACCACCACCACCACTGAGATCCGGCTGCTAACAAAGCCCGAAAGGAAGCTGAGTTGGCTGCTGCCAC
CGCTGAGCAATAACTAGCATAACCCCTTGGGGCCTCTAAACGGGTCTTGAGGGGTTTTTTGCTGAAAGGA
GGAACTATATCCGGAT
Features (pLannotate 1.2.2; 13 found; start..end, strand, type, name):
     12..467     +  rep_origin     f1 ori (sequence partly withheld): f1 bacteriophage origin of replication; arrow indicates direction of (+) strand synthesis
    494..598     +  promoter       AmpR promoter: bla
    599..1459    +  CDS            AmpR: β-lactamase; bla; confers resistance to ampicillin, carbenicillin, and related antibiotics
   1630..2218    +  rep_origin     ori: high-copy-number ColE1/pMB1/pBR322/pUC origin of replication
   2404..2546    -  misc_feature   bom: basis of mobility region from pBR322
   2648..2839    -  CDS            rop: Rop protein, which maintains plasmids at low copy number; rop
   2856..3236    +  CDS            YPB1_ECOLX: Protein predicted: Swiss-Prot protein existence level 4. From Escherichia coli.
   3348..3366    +  promoter       T7 promoter: promoter for bacteriophage T7 RNA polymerase
   3398..3420    +  RBS            RBS: efficient ribosome binding site from bacteriophage T7 gene 10 (Olins and Rangwala, 1989)
   3428..3904    +  CDS            purE: PURE_TREDE - Experimental evidence at protein level: Swiss-Prot protein existence level 1. Catalyzes the reversible conversion of 5-aminoimidazole ribonucleotide (AIR) and CO(2) to 4-carboxy-5-aminoimidazole ribonucleotide (CAIR). Does not accept N5-carboxyaminoimidazole ribonucleotide (N5-CAIR) as a substrate. From Treponema denticola (strain ATCC 35405 / DSM 14222 / CIP 103919 / JCM 8153 / KCTC 15104).
   3981..3998    +  CDS            9xHis (fragment): 9xHis affinity tag
   4008..4057    +  CDS            SET1 (fragment): solubility-enhancement tag derived from T7 phage gene 10B
   4065..4112    +  terminator     T7 terminator: transcription terminator for bacteriophage T7 RNA polymerase
