[The description below was written by a language model from this plasmid's Addgene catalogue record and pLannotate feature annotations shown in this document.]
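Description:
pJK687 is a bacterial expression plasmid built on the pET23a backbone (4,137 bp in total) that produces the Lys41-to-Met mutant of Treponema denticola PurE, a class II PurE or 5-aminoimidazole ribonucleotide (AIR) carboxylase, designated TdPurE2-K41M. The plasmid is maintained in E. coli through a ColE1/pMB1-type origin and selected with ampicillin via the bla β-lactamase gene under its own promoter. The catalogue lists it as high copy, although the annotation also detects the pBR322-derived bom site and a rop coding sequence. An f1 phage origin is present as well, which in principle allows single-stranded DNA production.

The purE coding sequence was inserted between the NdeI and EcoRI sites, both retained, so that it sits directly downstream of the T7 promoter and the strong T7 gene 10 ribosome binding site and upstream of the T7 terminator. Transcription therefore requires a host that supplies T7 RNA polymerase. A short His-tag fragment from the vector is annotated about 75 bp beyond the end of the purE reading frame. The record does not say whether it is fused to the protein, and the gap suggests the enzyme may be expressed untagged from its native stop codon.

According to the depositor, the parent database entry misannotates this protein as an N5-carboxyaminoimidazole ribonucleotide mutase. Functional studies show that the active enzyme instead interconverts AIR and CO2 with carboxyaminoimidazole ribonucleotide and does not use N5-CAIR. The record does not state the effect of the mutation, but the K41M variant is presumably meant for recombinant production of protein to probe the role of lysine-41 in this purine-biosynthesis enzyme.
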