Addgene plasmid #71640: pJK687
Purpose: Produces Treponema denticola 5-aminoimidazole ribonucleotide carboxylase, Lys41>Met mutant (TdPurE2-K41M)
Depositing lab: T. J. Kappock. Depositing organization: Purdue University.
Backbone
  Vector backbone: pET23a
  Backbone size w/o insert (bp): 3666
  Total vector size (bp): 4137
  Vector type: Bacterial Expression
Growth in bacteria
  Bacterial resistance: Ampicillin, 100 μg/mL
  Growth temperature: 37°C
  Growth strain: DH5alpha
  Copy number: High Copy
Gene/Insert
  Gene/Insert name: phosphoribosylaminoimidazole carboxylase (alt names: purE; TDE0687; aminoimidazole ribonucleotide carboxylase)
  Species: Treponema denticola
  Mutation: changes lysine-41 to methionine
  GenBank ID: NP_971299.1
  Promoter: T7
  Cloning method: Restriction Enzyme; 5′ cloning site NdeI (not destroyed); 3′ cloning site EcoRI (not destroyed)
  Sequencing primers: 5′ T7 promoter; 3′ T7 terminator
Terms and licenses: Academic/Nonprofit Terms; Industry Terms: Not Available to Industry
Depositor comments: This protein is based on the one referenced in NCBI WP_002681904.1, which is incorrectly annotated as a N5-carboxyaminoimidazole ribonucleotide mutase. Functional expression studies show that the active form does not possess this activity and it instead has the characteristic reactivity of a class II PurE or 5-aminoimidazole ribonucleotide (AIR) carboxylase
How to cite: pJK687 was a gift from T. J. Kappock (Addgene plasmid # 71640 ; http://n2t.net/addgene:71640 ; RRID:Addgene_71640)
