>Addgene plasmid #71640 | pJK687 | addgene partial sequence | sequence record 134053 | T7 5'-TAATACGACTCACTATAGGG-3'
GTTCAGATATGGGTCACGCCGAGAAAATTGCGTCTGAATTGAAAACTTTTGGTATTGAGTATGCCATTCG
CATCGGCTCCGCGCACATGACAGCTGAGCATGTAGTGTCTATGCTGAAAGAATATGAAGCTTTGGACCGT
CCTAAACTGTACATCACGATCGCTGGGCGTAGTAACGCTTTATCAGGCTTTGTTGATGGCTTCGTCAAAG
GTGCAACCATTGCCTGCCCACCGCCAAGCGATAGCTTCGCCGGCGCCGACATTTATTCTTCGTTACGGAT
GCCGAGCGGGATTAGTCCGGCACTGGTTCTTGAACCGAAAAATGCGGCACTCCTGGCGGCTCGTATTTTT
TCACTGTACGATAAAGAAATCGCAGATTCGGTCAAATCCTATATGGAATCCAATGCGCAGAAAATTATCG
AAGACGATTCGAAACTGAAACGCTGAATTCAGCGTTTCAGTTTCTTGTCGACGGAGCTCGAATTCGAGCT
CCGTCGACAAGCTTGCGGCCGCACTCGAGCACCACCACCACCACCACTGAGATCCGGCTGCTAACAAAGC
CCGAAAGGAAGCTGAGTTGGCTGCTGCCACCGCTGAGCAATAACTAGCATAACCCCTTGGGGCCTCTAAA
CGGGTCTTGAGGGGTTTTTTGCTGAAAGGAGGAACTATATCCGGATTGGCGAATGGG
[124 nt withheld, positions 688-811]
C
[68 nt withheld, positions 813-880]
