>Addgene plasmid #71640 | pJK687 | addgene partial sequence | sequence record 134054 | T7term 5'-GCTAGTTATTGCTCAGCGG-3'
TCCTTTCGGGCTTTGTTAGCAGCCGGATCTCAGTGGTGGTGGTGGTGGTGCTCGAGTGCGGCCGCAAGCT
TGTCGACGGAGCTCGAATTCGAGCTCCGTCGACAAGAAACTGAAACGCTGAATTCAGCGTTTCAGTTTCG
AATCGTCTTCGATAATTTTCTGCGCATTGGATTCCATATAGGATTTGACCGAATCTGCGATTTCTTTATC
GTACAGTGAAAAAATACGAGCCGCCAGGAGTGCCGCATTTTTCGGTTCAAGAACCAGTGCCGGACTAATC
CCGCTCGGCATCCGTAACGAAGAATAAATGTCGGCGCCGGCGAAGCTATCGCTTGGCGGTGGGCAGGCAA
TGGTTGCACCTTTGACGAAGCCATCAACAAAGCCTGATAAAGCGTTACTACGCCCAGCGATCGTGATGTA
CAGTTTAGGACGGTCCAAAGCTTCATATTCTTTCAGCATAGACACTACATGCTCAGCTGTCATGTGCGCG
GAGCCGATGCGAATGGCATACTCAATACCAAAAGTTTTCAATTCAGACGCAATTTTCTCGGCGTGACCCA
TATCTGAACTGCTGCCCATAAGGATAATCACCAGCGGACGCATATGTATATCTCCTTCTTAAAGTTAAAC
AAAATTATTTCTAGAGGGAAACCGTTGTGGTCTCCCTATAGTGAGTCGTATTAATTTCGCGGGATCGAGA
TCTCGGGCAGCGTTGGGTCCTGGCCACGGGTGCGCATGATCGTGCTCCTGTCGTTGAGGACCCGGCTAGG
CTGGCGGGGTTGCCTTACTGGTTAGCAGAATGAATCACCGATACGCGAGCGAACGTGAAGCGACTGCTGC
TGCAAAACGTCTGCGACCTGAGCAACAACATGAATGGTCTTCGGTTTCCGTGTTTCGTAAAGTCTGGAAA
CGCGGAAGTCAGCGCCCTGCACCATTATGTTCCGGATCTGCATCGCAGGATGCTGCTGGCTACCCTGTGG
AACACCTACATCTGTATTAACGAAGCGCTGGCATTGACCCTGAGTGATTTTTCTCTGGTCCCGCCGCATC
CATACCGCCAGTTGTTTACCCTCACAACGTTC
